>Addgene plasmid #68477 | pTRE:iRFP670-EFS:Cre-2A-GFP | depositor full sequence | sequence record 126464 | Full Sequence
TCGACGGATCGGGAGATCTCCCGATCCCCTATGGTGCACTCTCAGTACAATCTGCTCTGATGCCGCATAG
TTAAGCCAGTATCTGCTCCCTGCTTGTGTGTTGGAGGTCGCTGAGTAGTGCGCGAGCAAAATTTAAGCTA
CAACAAGGCAAGGCTTGACCGACAATTGCATGAAGAATCTGCTTAGGGTTAGGCGTTTTGCGCTGCTTCG
CGATGTACGGGCCAGATATACGCGTTGACATTGATTATTGACTAGTTATTAATAGTAATCAATTACGGGG
TCATTAGTTCATAGCCCATATATGGAGTTCCGCGTTACATAACTTACGGTAAATGGCCCGCCTGGCTGAC
CGCCCAACGACCCCCGCCCATTGACGTCAATAATGACGTATGTTCCCATAGTAACGCCAATAGGGACTTT
CCATTGACGTCAATGGGTGGAGTATTTACGGTAAACTGCCCACTTGGCAGTACATCAAGTGTATCATATG
CCAAGTACGCCCCCTATTGACGTCAATGACGGTAAATGGCCCGCCTGGCATTATGCCCAGTACATGACCT
TATGGGACTTTCCTACTTGGCAGTACATCTACGTATTAGTCATCGCTATTACCATGGTGATGCGGTTTTG
GCAGTACATCAATGGGCGTGGATAGCGGTTTGACTCACGGGGATTTCCAAGTCTCCACCCCATTGACGTC
AATGGGAGTTTGTTTTGGCACCAAAATCAACGGGACTTTCCAAAATGTCGTAACAACTCCGCCCCATTGA
CGCAAATGGGCGGTAGGCGTGTACGGTGGGAGGTCTATATAAGCAGCGCGTTTTGCCTGTACTGGGTCTC
TCTGGTTAGACCAGATCTGAGCCTGGGAGCTCTCTGGCTAACTAGGGAACCCACTGCTTAAGCCTCAATA
AAGCTTGCCTTGAGTGCTTCAAGTAGTGTGTGCCCGTCTGTTGTGTGACTCTGGTAACTAGAGATCCCTC
AGACCCTTTTAGTCAGTGTGGAAAATCTCTAGCAGTGGCGCCCGAACAGGGACTTGAAAGCGAAAGGGAA
ACCAGAGGAGCTCTCTCGACGCAGGACTCGGCTTGCTGAAGCGCGCACGGCAAGAGGCGAGGGGCGGCGA
CTGGTGAGTACGCCAAAAATTTTGACTAGCGGAGGCTAGAAGGAGAGAGATGGGTGCGAGAGCGTCAGTA
TTAAGCGGGGGAGAATTAGATCGCGATGGGAAAAAATTCGGTTAAGGCCAGGGGGAAAGAAAAAATATAA
ATTAAAACATATAGTATGGGCAAGCAGGGAGCTAGAACGATTCGCAGTTAATCCTGGCCTGTTAGAAACA
TCAGAAGGCTGTAGACAAATACTGGGACAGCTACAACCATCCCTTCAGACAGGATCAGAAGAACTTAGAT
CATTATATAATACAGTAGCAACCCTCTATTGTGTGCATCAAAGGATAGAGATAAAAGACACCAAGGAAGC
TTTAGACAAGATAGAGGAAGAGCAAAACAAAAGTAAGACCACCGCACAGCAAGCGGCCGGCCGCGCTGAT
CTTCAGACCTGGAGGAGGAGATATGAGGGACAATTGGAGAAGTGAATTATATAAATATAAAGTAGTAAAA
ATTGAACCATTAGGAGTAGCACCCACCAAGGCAAAGAGAAGAGTGGTGCAGAGAGAAAAAAGAGCAGTGG
GAATAGGAGCTTTGTTCCTTGGGTTCTTGGGAGCAGCAGGAAGCACTATGGGCGCAGCGTCAATGACGCT
GACGGTACAGGCCAGACAATTATTGTCTGGTATAGTGCAGCAGCAGAACAATTTGCTGAGGGCTATTGAG
GCGCAACAGCATCTGTTGCAACTCACAGTCTGGGGCATCAAGCAGCTCCAGGCAAGAATCCTGGCTGTGG
AAAGATACCTAAAGGATCAACAGCTCCTGGGGATTTGGGGTTGCTCTGGAAAACTCATTTGCACCACTGC
TGTGCCTTGGAATGCTAGTTGGAGTAATAAATCTCTGGAACAGATTTGGAATCACACGACCTGGATGGAG
TGGGACAGAGAAATTAACAATTACACAAGCTTAATACACTCCTTAATTGAAGAATCGCAAAACCAGCAAG
AAAAGAATGAACAAGAATTATTGGAATTAGATAAATGGGCAAGTTTGTGGAATTGGTTTAACATAACAAA
TTGGCTGTGGTATATAAAATTATTCATAATGATAGTAGGAGGCTTGGTAGGTTTAAGAATAGTTTTTGCT
GTACTTTCTATAGTGAATAGAGTTAGGCAGGGATATTCACCATTATCGTTTCAGACCCACCTCCCAACCC
CGAGGGGACCCGACAGGCCCGAAGGAATAGAAGAAGAAGGTGGAGAGAGAGACAGAGACAGATCCATTCG
ATTAGTGAACGGATCGGCACTGCGTGCGCCAATTCTGCAGACAAATGGCAGTATTCATCCACAATTTTAA
AAGAAAAGGGGGGATTGGGGGGTACAGTGCAGGGGAAAGAATAGTAGACATAATAGCAACAGACATACAA
ACTAAAGAATTACAAAAACAAATTACAAAAATTCAAAATTTTCGGGTTTATTACAGGGACAGCAGAGATC
CAGTTTGGTTAGTACCGGGCCCGGGTCGACTAGTGATCAGTGTGAGGGAGTGTAAAGCTGGTTTCGATAT
GTCGAGTTTACTCCCTATCAGTGATAGAGAACGTATGTCGAGTTTACTCCCTATCAGTGATAGAGAACGA
TGTCGAGTTTACTCCCTATCAGTGATAGAGAACGTATGTCGAGTTTACTCCCTATCAGTGATAGAGAACG
TATGTCGAGTTTACTCCCTATCAGTGATAGAGAACGTATGTCGAGTTTATCCCTATCAGTGATAGAGAAC
GTATGTCGAGTTTACTCCCTATCAGTGATAGAGAACGTATGTCGAGGTAGGCGTGTACGGTGGGAGGCCT
ATATAAGCAGAGCTCGTTTAGTGAACCGTCAGATCGCCTGGAGCTAACTCGAACGCTAGCTGTGCGATCG
TTTACCATGGCACGGAAGGTAGATCTCACGAGTTGTGATAGAGAACCAATACATATCCCGGGGAGCATCC
AACCATGTGGTTGCTTGCTCGCATGCGACGCACAGGCTGTAAGAATAACTCGGATCACCGAAAATGCAGG
GGCCTTTTTCGGTAGAGAAACCCCGAGAGTTGGGGAGCTGCTGGCCGATTATTTTGGAGAGACTGAGGCA
CATGCATTGCGAAACGCACTGGCCCAGTCAAGCGACCCTAAGCGACCAGCTCTTATCTTCGGCTGGCGCG
ATGGCTTGACTGGCCGCACTTTCGATATCTCCCTGCACAGACACGATGGTACATCTATCATTGAGTTCGA
ACCGGCCGCAGCTGAACAGGCCGATAACCCATTGAGATTGACCAGGCAGATCATCGCCAGGACGAAAGAA
TTGAAGTCACTGGAGGAGATGGCAGCAAGAGTCCCTAGGTATTTGCAAGCAATGCTGGGATACCACCGCG
TTATGCTTTACCGATTTGCAGACGACGGGTCCGGTATGGTGATAGGAGAGGCCAAGCGCTCCGACCTGGA
GTCATTTCTTGGCCAACACTTTCCTGCCAGCCTGGTACCCCAGCAAGCTAGGTTGCTCTATCTCAAAAAT
GCTATACGGGTGGTGAGCGACTCCAGGGGCATTAGCAGCCGCATCGTGCCCGAGCACGACGCTAGTGGTG
CCGCCCTCGACCTTTCCTTTGCTCATCTCCGAAGCATCTCTCCATGCCACCTGGAATTCCTGAGAAACAT
GGGTGTGTCAGCTTCCATGAGCCTGTCCATCATCATCGACGGAACTCTCTGGGGACTGATTATCTGTCAT
CATTATGAACCTCGCGCTGTCCCCATGGCCCAACGCGTGGCAGCTGAAATGTTTGCCGACTTCCTGTCTC
TTCACTTCACTGCCGCTCATCACCAGAGGTGAAAACCGCTGTTCCTAGGAATCCCGAGGCCTTCGAGTGG
CTCCGGTGCCCGTCAGTGGGCAGAGCGCACATCGCCCACAGTCCCCGAGAAGTTGGGGGGAGGGGTCGGC
AATTGAACCGGTGCCTAGAGAAGGTGGCGCGGGGTAAACTGGGAAAGTGATGTCGTGTACTGGCTCCGCC
TTTTTCCCGAGGGTGGGGGAGAACCGTATATAAGTGCAGTAGTCGCCGTGAACGTTCTTTTTCGCAACGG
GTTTGCCGCCAGAACACAGGTGTCGTGACGCGGGACCCGACATTAGCGCTACAGCTTAAGCGGACCATGC
CCAAGAAGAAGAGGAAGGTGTCCAATTTACTGACCGTACACCAAAATTTGCCTGCATTACCGGTCGATGC
AACGAGTGATGAGGTTCGCAAGAACCTGATGGACATGTTCAGGGATCGCCAGGCGTTTTCTGAGCATACC
TGGAAAATGCTTCTGTCCGTTTGCCGGTCGTGGGCGGCATGGTGCAAGTTGAATAACCGGAAATGGTTTC
CCGCAGAACCTGAAGATGTTCGCGATTATCTTCTATATCTTCAGGCGCGCGGTCTGGCAGTAAAAACTAT
CCAGCAACATTTGGGCCAGCTAAACATGCTTCATCGTCGGTCCGGGCTGCCACGACCAAGTGACAGCAAT
GCTGTTTCACTGGTTATGCGGCGGATCCGAAAAGAAAACGTTGATGCCGGTGAACGTGCAAAACAGGCTC
TAGCGTTCGAACGCACTGATTTCGACCAGGTTCGTTCACTCATGGAAAATAGCGATCGCTGCCAGGATAT
ACGTAATCTGGCATTTCTGGGGATTGCTTATAACACCCTGTTACGTATAGCCGAAATTGCCAGGATCAGG
GTTAAAGATATCTCACGTACTGACGGTGGGAGAATGTTAATCCATATTGGCAGAACGAAAACGCTGGTTA
GCACCGCAGGTGTAGAGAAGGCACTTAGCCTGGGGGTAACTAAACTGGTCGAGCGATGGATTTCCGTCTC
TGGTGTAGCTGATGATCCGAATAACTACCTGTTTTGCCGGGTCAGAAAAAATGGTGTTGCCGCGCCATCT
GCCACCAGCCAGCTATCAACTCGCGCCCTGGAAGGGATTTTTGAAGCAACTCACCGATTGATTTACGGCG
CTAAGGATGACTCTGGTCAGAGATACCTGGCCTGGTCTGGACACAGTGCCCGTGTCGGAGCCGCGCGAGA
TATGGCCCGCGCTGGAGTTTCAATACCGGAGATCATGCAAGCTGGTGGCTGGACCAATGTAAATATTGTC
ATGAACTATATCCGTAACCTGGATAGTGAAACAGGGGCAATGGTGCGCCTGCTGGAAGATGGCGATGGGC
CGGCCGGCTCCGGCGAGGGCAGGGGAAGTCTTCTAACATGCGGGGACGTGGAGGAAAATCCCGGCCCAGA
ATTCATGGTGAGCAAGGGCGAGGAGCTGTTCACCGGGGTGGTGCCCATCCTGGTCGAGCTGGACGGCGAC
GTAAACGGCCACAAGTTCAGCGTGTCCGGCGAGGGCGAGGGCGATGCCACCTACGGCAAGCTGACCCTGA
AGTTCATCTGCACCACCGGCAAGCTGCCCGTGCCCTGGCCCACCCTCGTGACCACCCTGACCTACGGCGT
GCAGTGCTTCAGCCGCTACCCCGACCACATGAAGCAGCACGACTTCTTCAAGTCCGCCATGCCCGAAGGC
TACGTCCAGGAGCGCACCATCTTCTTCAAGGACGACGGCAACTACAAGACCCGCGCCGAGGTGAAGTTCG
AGGGCGACACCCTGGTGAACCGCATCGAGCTGAAGGGCATCGACTTCAAGGAGGACGGCAACATCCTGGG
GCACAAGCTGGAGTACAACTACAACAGCCACAACGTCTATATCATGGCCGACAAGCAGAAGAACGGCATC
AAGGTGAACTTCAAGATCCGCCACAACATCGAGGACGGCAGCGTGCAGCTCGCCGACCACTACCAGCAGA
ACACCCCCATCGGCGACGGCCCCGTGCTGCTGCCCGACAACCACTACCTGAGCACCCAGTCCGCCCTGAG
CAAAGACCCCAACGAGAAGCGCGATCACATGGTCCTGCTGGAGTTCGTGACCGCCGCCGGGATCACTCTC
GGCATGGACGAGCTGTACAAGTAATCTAGACCGCGGCGCGCCCGATAATCAACCTCTGGATTACAAAATT
TGTGAAAGATTGACTGGTATTCTTAACTATGTTGCTCCTTTTACGCTATGTGGATACGCTGCTTTAATGC
CTTTGTATCATGCTATTGCTTCCCGTATGGCTTTCATTTTCTCCTCCTTGTATAAATCCTGGTTGCTGTC
TCTTTATGAGGAGTTGTGGCCCGTTGTCAGGCAACGTGGCGTGGTGTGCACTGTGTTTGCTGACGCAACC
CCCACTGGTTGGGGCATTGCCACCACCTGTCAGCTCCTTTCCGGGACTTTCGCTTTCCCCCTCCCTATTG
CCACGGCGGAACTCATCGCCGCCTGCCTTGCCCGCTGCTGGACAGGGGCTCGGCTGTTGGGCACTGACAA
TTCCGTGGTGTTGTCGGGGAAATCATCGTCCTTTCCTTGGCTGCTCGCCTGTGTTGCCACCTGGATTCTG
CGCGGGACGTCCTTCTGCTACGTCCCTTCGGCCCTCAATCCAGCGGACCTTCCTTCCCGCGGCCTGCTGC
CGGCTCTGCGGCCTCTTCCGCGTCTTCGCCTTCGCCCTCAGACGAGTCGGATCTCCCTTTGGGCCGCCTC
CCCGCATCGATACCGTCGACCTCGATCGAGACCTAGAAAAACATGGAGCAATCACAAGTAGCAATACAGC
AGCTACCAATGCTGATTGTGCCTGGCTAGAAGCACAAGAGGAGGAGGAGGTGGGTTTTCCAGTCACACCT
CAGGTACCTTTAAGACCAATGACTTACAAGGCAGCTGTAGATCTTAGCCACTTTTTAAAAGAAAAGGGGG
GACTGGAAGGGCTAATTCACTCCCAACGAAGACAAGATATCCTTGATCTGTGGATCTACCACACACAAGG
CTACTTCCCTGATTGGCAGAACTACACACCAGGGCCAGGGATCAGATATCCACTGACCTTTGGATGGTGC
TACAAGCTAGTACCAGTTGAGCAAGAGAAGGTAGAAGAAGCCAATGAAGGAGAGAACACCCGCTTGTTAC
ACCCTGTGAGCCTGCATGGGATGGATGACCCGGAGAGAGAAGTATTAGAGTGGAGGTTTGACAGCCGCCT
AGCATTTCATCACATGGCCCGAGAGCTGCATCCGGACTGTACTGGGTCTCTCTGGTTAGACCAGATCTGA
GCCTGGGAGCTCTCTGGCTAACTAGGGAACCCACTGCTTAAGCCTCAATAAAGCTTGCCTTGAGTGCTTC
AAGTAGTGTGTGCCCGTCTGTTGTGTGACTCTGGTAACTAGAGATCCCTCAGACCCTTTTAGTCAGTGTG
GAAAATCTCTAGCAGCATGTGAGCAAAAGGCCAGCAAAAGGCCAGGAACCGTAAAAAGGCCGCGTTGCTG
GCGTTTTTCCATAGGCTCCGCCCCCCTGACGAGCATCACAAAAATCGACGCTCAAGTCAGAGGTGGCGAA
ACCCGACAGGACTATAAAGATACCAGGCGTTTCCCCCTGGAAGCTCCCTCGTGCGCTCTCCTGTTCCGAC
CCTGCCGCTTACCGGATACCTGTCCGCCTTTCTCCCTTCGGGAAGCGTGGCGCTTTCTCATAGCTCACGC
TGTAGGTATCTCAGTTCGGTGTAGGTCGTTCGCTCCAAGCTGGGCTGTGTGCACGAACCCCCCGTTCAGC
CCGACCGCTGCGCCTTATCCGGTAACTATCGTCTTGAGTCCAACCCGGTAAGACACGACTTATCGCCACT
GGCAGCAGCCACTGGTAACAGGATTAGCAGAGCGAGGTATGTAGGCGGTGCTACAGAGTTCTTGAAGTGG
TGGCCTAACTACGGCTACACTAGAAGAACAGTATTTGGTATCTGCGCTCTGCTGAAGCCAGTTACCTTCG
GAAAAAGAGTTGGTAGCTCTTGATCCGGCAAACAAACCACCGCTGGTAGCGGTGGTTTTTTTGTTTGCAA
GCAGCAGATTACGCGCAGAAAAAAAGGATCTCAAGAAGATCCTTTGATCTTTTCTACGGGGTCTGACGCT
CAGTGGAACGAAAACTCACGTTAAGGGATTTTGGTCATGAGATTATCAAAAAGGATCTTCACCTAGATCC
TTTTAAATTAAAAATGAAGTTTTAAATCAATCTAAAGTATATATGAGTAAACTTGGTCTGACAGTTACCA
ATGCTTAATCAGTGAGGCACCTATCTCAGCGATCTGTCTATTTCGTTCATCCATAGTTGCCTGACTCCCC
GTCGTGTAGATAACTACGATACGGGAGGGCTTACCATCTGGCCCCAGTGCTGCAATGATACCGCGAGACC
CACGCTCACCGGCTCCAGATTTATCAGCAATAAACCAGCCAGCCGGAAGGGCCGAGCGCAGAAGTGGTCC
TGCAACTTTATCCGCCTCCATCCAGTCTATTAATTGTTGCCGGGAAGCTAGAGTAAGTAGTTCGCCAGTT
AATAGTTTGCGCAACGTTGTTGCCATTGCTACAGGCATCGTGGTGTCACGCTCGTCGTTTGGTATGGCTT
CATTCAGCTCCGGTTCCCAACGATCAAGGCGAGTTACATGATCCCCCATGTTGTGCAAAAAAGCGGTTAG
CTCCTTCGGTCCTCCGATCGTTGTCAGAAGTAAGTTGGCCGCAGTGTTATCACTCATGGTTATGGCAGCA
CTGCATAATTCTCTTACTGTCATGCCATCCGTAAGATGCTTTTCTGTGACTGGTGAGTACTCAACCAAGT
CATTCTGAGAATAGTGTATGCGGCGACCGAGTTGCTCTTGCCCGGCGTCAATACGGGATAATACCGCGCC
ACATAGCAGAACTTTAAAAGTGCTCATCATTGGAAAACGTTCTTCGGGGCGAAAACTCTCAAGGATCTTA
CCGCTGTTGAGATCCAGTTCGATGTAACCCACTCGTGCACCCAACTGATCTTCAGCATCTTTTACTTTCA
CCAGCGTTTCTGGGTGAGCAAAAACAGGAAGGCAAAATGCCGCAAAAAAGGGAATAAGGGCGACACGGAA
ATGTTGAATACTCATACTCTTCCTTTTTCAATATTATTGAAGCATTTATCAGGGTTATTGTCTCATGAGC
GGATACATATTTGAATGTATTTAGAAAAATAAACAAATAGGGGTTCCGCGCACATTTCCCCGAAAAGTGC
CACCTGAC
Features (pLannotate 1.2.2; 22 found; start..end, strand, type, name):
     30..82      -  misc_feature   bom (fragment): basis of mobility region from pBR322
    237..616     +  enhancer       CMV enhancer: human cytomegalovirus immediate early enhancer
    617..816     +  promoter       CMV promoter: human cytomegalovirus (CMV) immediate early promoter
    834..1014    +  LTR            5' LTR (truncated): truncated 5' long terminal repeat (LTR) from HIV-1
   1061..1186    +  misc_feature   HIV-1 Ψ: packaging signal of human immunodeficiency virus type 1
   1170..1508    +  CDS            HIV-1 gag (fragment): gag protein from human immunodeficiency virus 1; gag
   1685..1918    +  misc_feature   RRE: The Rev response element (RRE) of HIV-1 allows for Rev-dependent mRNA export from the nucleus to the cytoplasm.
   2295..2395    +  CDS            Rev (fragment): human immunodeficiency virus 1 (HIV-1) Rev protein; rev; enhances nuclear export of unspliced and incompletely spliced viral mRNAs
   2445..2562    +  misc_feature   cPPT/CTS: central polypurine tract and central termination sequence of HIV-1
   2664..2978    +  promoter       tight TRE promoter: Tet-responsive promoter PTight, consisting of seven tet operator sequences followed by the minimal CMV promoter
   3017..3949    +  CDS            iRFP670: iRFP670 is a basic (constitutively fluorescent) near ir fluorescent protein published in 2013, derived from Rhodopseudomonas palustris CGA009. It has low acid sensitivity. It requires the cofactor biliverdin for fluorescence.
   4008..4219    +  promoter       EF-1α core promoter: core promoter for human elongation factor EF-1α
   4289..5316    +  CDS            Cre (fragment): site-specific recombinase Cre is a site-specific recombinase from bacteriophage P1. Recombination occurs at loxP sequences.
   5335..5387    +  CDS            T2A (fragment): 2A peptide from Thosea asigna virus capsid protein Eukaryotic ribosomes fail to insert a peptide bond between the Gly and Pro residues, yielding separate polypeptides.
   5395..6114    +  CDS            EGFP: the original enhanced GFP (Yang et al., 1996) mammalian codon-optimized
   6137..6725    +  misc_feature   WPRE: woodchuck hepatitis virus posttranscriptional regulatory element
   6726..6745    +  misc_feature   MCS (fragment): pBluescript multiple cloning site
   6747..7247    +  CDS            nef (fragment): NEF_HV1LA - Experimental evidence at protein level: Swiss-Prot protein existence level 1. Extracellular Nef protein targets CD4(+) T-lymphocytes for apoptosis by interacting with CXCR4 surface receptors. From Human immunodeficiency virus type 1 group M subtype B (isolate Lai) (HIV-1).
   7254..7434    +  LTR            5' LTR (truncated): truncated 5' long terminal repeat (LTR) from HIV-1
   7496..8084    -  rep_origin     ori: high-copy-number ColE1/pMB1/pBR322/pUC origin of replication
   8255..9115    -  CDS            AmpR: β-lactamase; bla; confers resistance to ampicillin, carbenicillin, and related antibiotics
   9116..9220    -  promoter       AmpR promoter: bla
