[The description below was written by a language model from this plasmid's Addgene catalogue record and pLannotate feature annotations shown in this document.]
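Description:
pTRE:iRFP670-EFS:Cre-2A-GFP is an HIV-1-based lentiviral transfer plasmid for mammalian expression, built on the LV 1-5 backbone by Gibson assembly as part of a modular construct-assembly platform. It is propagated in E. coli through a high-copy ColE1/pUC-type origin and selected with ampicillin via the β-lactamase gene. The catalogue lists a total size of 9,217 bp, while the annotated depositor sequence is 9,248 nt, a small discrepancy the record does not explain.

The viral genome is transcribed from a CMV enhancer/promoter fused to a truncated 5' LTR, an arrangement that typically makes genomic RNA production in packaging cells independent of Tat. Downstream lie the Ψ packaging signal with a gag fragment, the Rev response element for nuclear export of unspliced RNA, and the cPPT/CTS, which aids transduction. A WPRE follows the payload to enhance transcript stability and expression, and a nef fragment and a second truncated LTR annotation close the provirus.

Two expression units sit in tandem in the same orientation. The first uses a tight Tet-responsive promoter (seven tet operators plus a minimal CMV promoter) to drive iRFP670, a near-infrared fluorescent protein that needs biliverdin as a cofactor. Its expression therefore depends on a tetracycline-controlled transactivator, which this plasmid does not encode and which must be supplied separately. The second uses the constitutive EF-1α core (EFS) promoter to express Cre recombinase linked through a T2A peptide to EGFP, yielding separate proteins from one transcript. Transduced cells thus undergo recombination at loxP sites and are marked green, while iRFP670 acts as an inducible reporter.
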