Addgene plasmid #68477: pTRE:iRFP670-EFS:Cre-2A-GFP
Purpose: Inducible lentivirus expressing iRFP670, Cre, and GFP
Depositing lab: Tyler Jacks. Depositing organization: Massachusetts Institute of Technology. Publication: A Modular Assembly Platform for Rapid Generation of DNA Constructs. Akama-Garren EH, Joshi NS, Tammela T, Chang GP, Wagner BL, Lee DY, Rideout Iii WM, Papagiannakopoulos T, Xue W, Jacks T. Sci Rep. 2016 Feb 18;6:16836. doi: 10.1038/srep16836. PubMed 26887506.
Backbone
  Vector backbone: LV 1-5
  Backbone size w/o insert (bp): 5818
  Total vector size (bp): 9217
  Vector type: Mammalian Expression, Lentiviral
Growth in bacteria
  Bacterial resistance: Ampicillin, 100 μg/mL
  Growth temperature: 30°C
  Growth strain: Stbl3
  Copy number: Unknown
Gene/Insert 1
  Gene/Insert name: iRFP670
  Insert size (bp): 939
  Promoter: pTRE
  Cloning method: Gibson Cloning
  Sequencing primers: 5′ GATCAGTGTGAGGGAGTGTAAAGCTGGTTT; 3′ AGGCCTCGGGATTCCTAGGAACAGCGGTTT
Gene/Insert 2
  Gene/Insert name: Cre-2A-GFP
  Insert size (bp): 1844
  Promoter: EFS
  Cloning method: Gibson Cloning
  Sequencing primers: 5′ AAACCGCTGTTCCTAGGAATCCCGAGGCCT; 3′ AGAGTAATTCAACCCCAAACAACAACGTTT
Terms and licenses: Academic/Nonprofit Terms; Industry Terms: Not Available to Industry
How to cite: pTRE:iRFP670-EFS:Cre-2A-GFP was a gift from Tyler Jacks (Addgene plasmid # 68477 ; http://n2t.net/addgene:68477 ; RRID:Addgene_68477)
