>Addgene plasmid #68477 | pTRE:iRFP670-EFS:Cre-2A-GFP | addgene partial sequence | sequence record 126400 | CRE-R 5'-gcaaacggacagaagcattt-3'
CCTGGCGATCCCTGAACATGTCCATCAGGTTCTTGCGAACCTCATCACTCGTTGCATCGACCGGTAATGC
AGGCAAATTTTGGTGTACGGTCAGTAAATTGGACACCTTCCTCTTCTTCTTGGGCATGGTCCGCTTAAGC
TGTAGCGCTAATGTCGGGTCCCGCGTCACGACACCTGTGTTCTGGCGGCAAACCCGTTGCGAAAAAGAAC
GTTCACGGCGACTACTGCACTTATATACGGTTCTCCCCCACCCTCGGGAAAAAGGCGGAGCCAGTACACG
ACATCACTTTCCCAGTTTACCCCGCGCCACCTTCTCTAGGCACCGGTTCAATTGCCGACCCCTCCCCCCA
ACTTCTCGGGGACTGTGGGCGATGTGCGCTCTGCCCACTGACGGGCACCGGAGCCACTCGAAGGCCTCGG
GATTCCTAGGAACAGCGGTTTTCACCTCTGGTGATGAGCGGCAGTGAAGTGAAGAGACAGGAAGTCGGCA
AACATTTCAGCTGCCACGCGTTGGGCCATGGGGACAGCGCGAGGTTCATAATGATGACAGATAATCAGTC
CCCAGAGAGTTCCGTCGATGATGATGGACAGGCTCATGGAAGCTGACACACCCATGTTTCTCAGGAATTC
CAGGTGGCATGGAGAGATGCTTCGGAGATGAGCAAAGGAAAGGTCGAGGGCGGCACCACTAGCGTCGTGC
TCGGGCACGATGCGGCTGCTAATGCCCCTGGAGTCGCTCACCACCCGTATAGCATTTTTGAGATAGAGCA
ACCTAGCTTGCTGGGGTACCAGGCTGGCAGGAAAGTGTTGGCCAAGAAATGACTCCAGGTCGGAGCGCTT
GGCCTCTCCTATCACCATACCGGACCCGTCGTCTGCAAATCGGTAAAGCATAACGCGGTGGTATCCCAGC
ATTGCTTGCAAATACCTAGGGACTCTTGCTGCCATCTCCTCCAGTGACTTCAATTCTTTCGTCCTGGCGA
TGATCTGCCTGGTCAATCTCAATGGGTTATCGGCCTGTTCAGCTGCGGCCGGTTCGAACTCAATG
