>Addgene plasmid #68477 | pTRE:iRFP670-EFS:Cre-2A-GFP | addgene partial sequence | sequence record 126462 | EXFP-R 5'-GTCTTGTAGTTGCCGTCGTC-3'
ACGTAGCCTTCGGGCATGGCGGACTTGAAGAAGTCGTGCTGCTTCATGTGGTCGGGGTAGCGGCTGAAGC
ACTGCACGCCGTAGGTCAGGGTGGTCACGAGGGTGGGCCAGGGCACGGGCAGCTTGCCGGTGGTGCAGAT
GAACTTCAGGGTCAGCTTGCCGTAGGTGGCATCGCCCTCGCCCTCGCCGGACACGCTGAACTTGTGGCCG
TTTACGTCGCCGTCCAGCTCGACCAGGATGGGCACCACCCCGGTGAACAGCTCCTCGCCCTTGCTCACCA
TGAATTCTGGGCCGGGATTTTCCTCCACGTCCCCGCATGTTAGAAGACTTCCCCTGCCCTCGCCGGAGCC
GGCCGGCCCATCGCCATCTTCCAGCAGGCGCACCATTGCCCCTGTTTCACTATCCAGGTTACGGATATAG
TTCATGACAATATTTACATTGGTCCAGCCACCAGCTTGCATGATCTCCGGTATTGAAACTCCAGCGCGGG
CCATATCTCGCGCGGCTCCGACACGGGCACTGTGTCCAGACCAGGCCAGGTATCTCTGACCAGAGTCATC
CTTAGCGCCGTAAATCAATCGGTGAGTTGCTTCAAAAATCCCTTCCAGGGCGCGAGTTGATAGCTGGCTG
GTGGCAGATGGCGCGGCAACACCATTTTTTCTGACCCGGCAAAACAGGTAGTTATTCGGATCATCAGCTA
CACCAGAGACGGAAATCCATCGCTCGACCAGTTTAGTTACCCCCAGGCTAAGTGCCTTCTCTACACCTGC
GGTGCTAACCAGCGTTTTCGTTCTGCCAATATGGATTAACATTCTCCCACCGTCAGTACGTGAGATATCT
TTAACCCTGATCCTGGCAATTTCGGCTATACGTAACAGGGTGTTATAAGCAATCCCCAGAAATGCCAGAT
TACGTATATCCTGGCAGCGATCGCTATTTTCCATGAGTGAACGAACCTGGTCGAAATCAGT
